Addgene plasmid #139528: pENTR-L4R1-hCMVstar1+bgloInt
Purpose: Provides conditional promoter cassette between attL4-attR1 on Gateway entry vector
Depositing lab: Minoru Ko. Depositing organization: Keio University.
Backbone
  Vector backbone: pDONR-P4P1r
  Backbone size w/o insert (bp): 2643
  Vector type: Mammalian Expression
Growth in bacteria
  Bacterial resistance: Kanamycin, 50 μg/mL
  Growth temperature: 37°C
  Growth strain: DH5alpha
  Copy number: High Copy
Gene/Insert
  Gene/Insert name: hCMVstar1 promoter
  Species: hCMV
  Cloning method: Gateway Cloning
Terms and licenses: Academic/Nonprofit Terms; Industry Terms: Not Available to Industry
How to cite: pENTR-L4R1-hCMVstar1+bgloInt was a gift from Minoru Ko (Addgene plasmid # 139528 ; http://n2t.net/addgene:139528 ; RRID:Addgene_139528)
