[The description below was written by a language model from this plasmid's Addgene catalogue record and pLannotate feature annotations shown in this document.]
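Description:
pENTR-L4R1-hCMVstar1+bgloInt is a Gateway entry clone built on the pDONR-P4P1r backbone. It is intended as the 5' promoter module in MultiSite Gateway assembly of mammalian expression constructs. The sequenced plasmid is about 3.1 kb. It is propagated in E. coli at high copy from a ColE1/pUC-type origin and selected with kanamycin through the aph(3')-Ia gene. The rrnB T1 and T2 terminators upstream of the recombination cassette are standard donor-vector elements that shield the insert from read-through transcription. The short lacI and lacZα fragments and the T7 promoter also appear to be backbone remnants rather than functional parts of the payload.

The payload lies between the attL4 and attR1 recombination sites. The automated annotation labels the left site as an attL1 fragment overlapping an attB4 core, which is consistent with attL4. The insert is the hCMV*1 conditional promoter: a tetracycline response element with seven tetO operator copies, followed by a minimal human cytomegalovirus immediate-early promoter. A promoter of this type has little activity by itself and is switched on when a tetracycline-controlled transactivator binds the operators, which makes expression of the downstream gene dependent on doxycycline or tetracycline. The name indicates that a beta-globin intron follows the promoter, a feature commonly added to improve transcript processing and expression. No such intron is annotated in the feature table, and only a short unannotated stretch separates the minimal promoter from attR1, so the record does not confirm it.

In an LR reaction with an attL1-attL2 gene entry clone and a compatible attR4-containing destination vector, the plasmid places this inducible promoter directly upstream of the chosen open reading frame.
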