Features (pLannotate 1.2.2; 13 found; start..end, strand, type, name):
    121..213     +  CDS            lacI (fragment): lac repressor; lacI; The lac repressor binds to the lac operator to inhibit transcription in E. coli. This inhibition can be relieved by adding lactose or isopropyl-β-D-thiogalactopyranoside (IPTG).
    268..295     -  terminator     rrnB T2 terminator: transcription terminator T2 from the E. coli rrnB gene
    427..470     +  terminator     rrnB T1 terminator: Escherichia coli rrnB; transcription terminator T1 from the E. coli rrnB gene
    517..553     -  CDS            lacZα (fragment): LacZα fragment of β-galactosidase; lacZ fragment
    592..677     +  protein_bind   attL1 (fragment): mutant version of attL; recombination site for the Gateway® LR reaction LR Clonase™
    668..688     +  protein_bind   attB4: mutant version of attB; core recombination site for the Gateway® BP reaction BP Clonase™
    722..992     +  protein_bind   tetracycline response element: contains seven copies of the tetracycline operator tetO tetracycline repressor TetR
   1003..1020    +  misc_feature   MCS (fragment): pUC18/19 multiple cloning site
   1025..1063    +  promoter       minimal CMV promoter: human cytomegalovirus (CMV) immediate early promoter
   1176..1299    +  protein_bind   attR1: mutant version of attR; recombination site for the Gateway® LR reaction LR Clonase™
   1372..1390    -  promoter       T7 promoter: promoter for bacteriophage T7 RNA polymerase
   1524..2333    +  CDS            KanR: aminoglycoside phosphotransferase; aph(3')-Ia; confers resistance to kanamycin in bacteria or G418 (Geneticin®) in eukaryotes
   2480..3068    +  rep_origin     ori: high-copy-number ColE1/pMB1/pBR322/pUC origin of replication
>Addgene plasmid #139528 | pENTR-L4R1-hCMVstar1+bgloInt | addgene full sequence | sequence record 274681 | Addgene NGS Result
CTTTCCTGCGTTATCCCCTGATTCTGTGGATAACCGTATTACCGCCTTTGAGTGAGCTGATACCGCTCGC
CGCAGCCGAACGACCGAGCGCAGCGAGTCAGTGAGCGAGGAAGCGGAAGAGCGCCCAATACGCAAACCGC
CTCTCCCCGCGCGTTGGCCGATTCATTAATGCAGCTGGCACGACAGGTTTCCCGACTGGAAAGCGGGCAG
TGAGCGCAACGCAATTAATACGCGTACCGCTAGCCAGGAAGAGTTTGTAGAAACGCAAAAAGGCCATCCG
TCAGGATGGCCTTCTGCTTAGTTTGATGCCTGGCAGTTTATGGCGGGCGTCCTGCCCGCCACCCTCCGGG
CCGTTGCTTCACAACGTTCAAATCCGCTCCCGGCGGATTTGTCCTACTCAGGAGAGCGTTCACCGACAAA
CAACAGATAAAACGAAAGGCCCAGTCTTCCGACTGAGCCTTTCGTTTTATTTGATGCCTGGCAGTTCCCT
ACTCTCGCGTTAACGCTAGCATGGATGTTTTCCCAGTCACGACGTTGTAAAACGACGGCCAGTCTTAAGC
TCGGGCCCGAGTTAACGCTACCATGGAGCTCCAAATAATGATTTTATTTTGACTGATAGTGACCTGTTCG
TTGCAACAAATTGATAAGCAATGCTTTTTTATAATGCCAACTTTGTATAGAAAAGTTGTTTAAACGTCGA
AGCTTACATCGAGTTTACCACTCCCTATCAGTGATAGAGAAAAGTGAAAGTCGAGTTTACCACTCCCTAT
CAGTGATAGAGAAAAGTGAAAGTCGAGTTTACCACTCCCTATCAGTGATAGAGAAAAGTGAAAGTCGAGT
TTACCACTCCCTATCAGTGATAGAGAAAAGTGAAAGTCGAGTTTACCACTCCCTATCAGTGATAGAGAAA
AGTGAAAGTCGAGTTTACCACTCCCTATCAGTGATAGAGAAAAGTGAAAGTCGAGTTTACCACTCCCTAT
CAGTGATAGAGAAAAGTGAAAGTCGAGCTCGGTACCCGGGTCGAGGTAGGCGTGTACGGTGGGAGGCCTA
TATAAGCAGAGCTCGTTTAGTGAACCGTCAGATCGCCTGGAGACGCCATCCACGCTGTTTTGACCTCCAT
AGAAGACACCGGGACCGATCCAGCCTCCGCGGGACTCAGACACCCGGGATCGATCCAAGTTTGTACAAAA
AAGTTGAACGAGAAACGTAAAATGATATAAATATCAATATATTAAATTAGATTTTGCATAAAAAACAGAC
TACATAATACTGTAAAACACAACATATGCAGTCACTATGAACCAACTACTTAGATGGTATTAGTGACCTG
TAGAATTCGAGCTCTAGAGCTGCAGGGCGGCCGCGATATCCCCTATAGTGAGTCGTATTACATGGTCATA
GCTGTTTCCTGGCAGCTCTGGCCCGTGTCTCAAAATCTCTGATGTTACATTGCACAAGATAAAAATATAT
CATCATGAACAATAAAACTGTCTGCTTACATAAACAGTAATACAAGGGGTGTTATGAGCCATATTCAACG
GGAAACGTCGAGGCCGCGATTAAATTCCAACATGGATGCTGATTTATATGGGTATAAATGGGCTCGCGAT
AATGTCGGGCAATCAGGTGCGACAATCTATCGCTTGTATGGGAAGCCCGATGCGCCAGAGTTGTTTCTGA
AACATGGCAAAGGTAGCGTTGCCAATGATGTTACAGATGAGATGGTCAGACTAAACTGGCTGACGGAATT
TATGCCTCTTCCGACCATCAAGCATTTTATCCGTACTCCTGATGATGCATGGTTACTCACCACTGCGATC
CCCGGAAAAACAGCATTCCAGGTATTAGAAGAATATCCTGATTCAGGTGAAAATATTGTTGATGCGCTGG
CAGTGTTCCTGCGCCGGTTGCATTCGATTCCTGTTTGTAATTGTCCTTTTAACAGCGATCGCGTATTTCG
TCTCGCTCAGGCGCAATCACGAATGAATAACGGTTTGGTTGATGCGAGTGATTTTGATGACGAGCGTAAT
GGCTGGCCTGTTGAACAAGTCTGGAAAGAAATGCATAAACTTTTGCCATTCTCACCGGATTCAGTCGTCA
CTCATGGTGATTTCTCACTTGATAACCTTATTTTTGACGAGGGGAAATTAATAGGTTGTATTGATGTTGG
ACGAGTCGGAATCGCAGACCGATACCAGGATCTTGCCATCCTATGGAACTGCCTCGGTGAGTTTTCTCCT
TCATTACAGAAACGGCTTTTTCAAAAATATGGTATTGATAATCCTGATATGAATAAATTGCAGTTTCATT
TGATGCTCGATGAGTTTTTCTAATCAGAATTGGTTAATTGGTTGTAACACTGGCAGAGCATTACGCTGAC
TTGACGGGACGGCGCAAGCTCATGACCAAAATCCCTTAACGTGAGTTACGCGTCGTTCCACTGAGCGTCA
GACCCCGTAGAAAAGATCAAAGGATCTTCTTGAGATCCTTTTTTTCTGCGCGTAATCTGCTGCTTGCAAA
CAAAAAAACCACCGCTACCAGCGGTGGTTTGTTTGCCGGATCAAGAGCTACCAACTCTTTTTCCGAAGGT
AACTGGCTTCAGCAGAGCGCAGATACCAAATACTGTTCTTCTAGTGTAGCCGTAGTTAGGCCACCACTTC
AAGAACTCTGTAGCACCGCCTACATACCTCGCTCTGCTAATCCTGTTACCAGTGGCTGCTGCCAGTGGCG
ATAAGTCGTGTCTTACCGGGTTGGACTCAAGACGATAGTTACCGGATAAGGCGCAGCGGTCGGGCTGAAC
GGGGGGTTCGTGCACACAGCCCAGCTTGGAGCGAACGACCTACACCGAACTGAGATACCTACAGCGTGAG
CTATGAGAAAGCGCCACGCTTCCCGAAGGGAGAAAGGCGGACAGGTATCCGGTAAGCGGCAGGGTCGGAA
CAGGAGAGCGCACGAGGGAGCTTCCAGGGGGAAACGCCTGGTATCTTTATAGTCCTGTCGGGTTTCGCCA
CCTCTGACTTGAGCGTCGATTTTTGTGATGCTCGTCAGGGGGGCGGAGCCTATGGAAAAACGCCAGCAAC
GCGGCCTTTTTACGGTTCCTGGCCTTTTGCTGGCCTTTTGCTCACATGTT
